>Addgene plasmid #122587 | pGT-Kh2 | addgene full sequence | sequence record 245938 | Addgene NGS Result
ATGAGTATTCAACATTTCCGTGTCGCCCTTATTCCCTTTTTTGCGGCATTTTGCCTTCCTGTTTTTGCTC
ACCCAGAAACGCTGGTGAAAGTAAAAGATGCTGAAGATCAGTTGGGTGCACGAGTGGGTTACATCGAACT
GGATCTCAACAGCGGTAAGATCCTTGAGAGTTTTCGCCCCGAAGAACGTTTTCCAATGATGAGCACTTTT
AAAGTTCTGCTATGTGGCGCGGTATTATCCCGTATTGACGCCGGGCAAGAGCAACTCGGTCGCCGCATAC
ACTATTCTCAGAATGACTTGGTTGAGTACTCACCAGTCACAGAAAAGCATCTTACGGATGGCATGACAGT
AAGAGAATTATGCAGTGCTGCCATAACCATGAGTGATAACACTGCGGCCAACTTACTTCTGACAACGATC
GGAGGACCGAAGGAGCTAACCGCTTTTTTGCACAACATGGGGGATCATGTAACTCGCCTTGATCGTTGGG
AACCGGAGCTGAATGAAGCCATACCAAACGACGAGCGTGACACCACGATGCCTGTAGCAATGGCAACAAC
GTTGCGCAAACTATTAACTGGCGAACTACTTACTCTAGCTTCCCGGCAACAATTAATAGACTGGATGGAG
GCGGATAAAGTTGCAGGACCACTTCTGCGCTCGGCCCTTCCGGCTGGCTGGTTTATTGCTGATAAATCTG
GAGCCGGTGAGCGTGGGTCTCGCGGTATCATTGCAGCACTGGGGCCAGATGGTAAGCCCTCCCGTATCGT
AGTTATCTACACGACGGGGAGTCAGGCAACTATGGATGAACGAAATAGACAGATCGCTGAGATAGGTGCC
TCACTGATTAAGCATTGGTAAATTATATTTAAACTCAATTTAAAGTAGGGAGAATAGATGCGTAAAGGCG
AAGAGCTGTTCACTGGTTTCGTCACTATTCTGGTGGAACTGGATGGTGATGTCAACGGTCATAAGTTTTC
CGTGCGTGGCGAGGGTGAAGGTGACGCAACTAATGGTAAACTGACGCTGAAGTTCATCTGTACTACTGGT
AAACTGCCGGTACCTTGGCCGACTCTGGTAACGACGCTGACTTATGGTGTTCAGTGCTTTGCTCGTTATC
CGGACCACATGAAGCAGCATGACTTCTTCAAGTCCGCCATGCCGGAAGGCTATGTGCAGGAACGCACGAT
TTCCTTTAAGGATGACGGCACGTACAAAACGCGTGCGGAAGTGAAATTTGAAGGCGATACCCTGGTAAAC
CGCATTGAGCTGAAAGGCATTGACTTTAAAGAAGACGGCAATATCCTGGGCCATAAGCTGGAATACAATT
TTAACAGCCACAATGTTTACATCACCGCCGATAAACAAAAAAATGGCATTAAAGCGAATTTTAAAATTCG
CCACAACGTGGAGGATGGCAGCGTGCAGCTGGCTGATCACTACCAGCAAAACACTCCAATCGGTGATGGT
CCTGTTCTGCTGCCAGACAATCACTATCTGAGCACGCAAAGCGTTCTGTCTAAAGATCCGAACGAGAAAC
GCGATCACATGGTTCTGCTGGAGTTCGTAACCGCAGCGGGCATCACGCATGGTATGGATGAACTGTACAA
ATAAAAACAATAGGCCACATGCAACTGTCTAGAATGCGAGAGTAGGGAACTGCCAGGCATCAAATAAAAC
GAAAGGCTCAGTCGAAAGACTGGGCCTTTCGTTTTATCTGTTGTTTGTCGGTGAACGCTCTCCTGAGTAG
GACAAATCCGCCGGGAGCGGATTTGAACGTTGCGAAGCAACGGCCCGGAGGGTGGCGGGCAGGACGCCCG
CCATAAACTGCCAGGCATCAAATTAAGCAGAAGGCCATCCTGACGGATGGCCTTTTTGCGTTTCTACCTG
CAGGGCGCGCCAAGCAGAAGACGGCATACGAAGACCGGGGACTTATCATCCAACCTGTTAGGATCCGTTT
TAAATGATGAAAAGAAATATTTAGGGAAGATTGTTTCGACGCGAATTGTTGATCTGGAAAATGATCACCT
TATCGGACAAGCTTTAAAATAGGAGGATATAAAAATCATATGGAAAAAAAGGAATTTCGTGTTTTGATAA
AATACTGTTTTCTGAAGGGAAAAAATACAGTGGAAGCAAAAACTTGGCTTGATAATGAGTTTCCGGACTC
TGCCCCAGGGAAATCAACAATAATTGATTGGTATGCAAAATTCAAGCGTGGTGAAATGAGCACGGAGGAC
GGTGAACGCAGTGGACGCCCGAAAGAGGTGGTTACCGACGAAAACATCAAAAAAATCCACAAAATGATTT
TGAATGACCGTAAAATGAAGTTGATCGAGATAGCAGAGGCCTTAAAGATATCAAAGGAACGTGTTGGTCA
TATCATTCATCAATATTTGGATATGCGGAAGCTCTGTGCGAAATGGGTGCCGCGCGAGCTCACATTTGAC
CAAAAACAACGACGTGTTGATGATTCTAAGCGGTGTTTGCAGCTGTTAACTCGTAATACACCCGAGTTTT
TCCGTCGATATGTGACAATGGATGAAACATGGCTCCATCACTACACTCCTGAGTCCAATCGACAGTCGGC
TGAGTGGACAGCGACCGGTGAACCGTCTCCGAAGCGTGGAAAGACTCAAAAGTCCGCTGGCAAAGTAATG
GCCTCTGTTTTTTGGGATGCGCATGGAATAATTTTTATCGATTATCTTGAGAAGGGAAAAACCATCAACA
GTGACTATTATATGGCGTTATTGGAGCGTTTGAAGGTCGAAATCGCGGCAAAACGGCCCCACATGAAGAA
GAAAAAAGTGTTGTTCCACCAAGACAACGCACCGTGCCACAAGTCATTGAGAACGATGGCAAAAATTCAT
GAATTGGGCTTCGAATTGCTTCCCCACCCGCCGTATTCTCCAGATCTGGCCCCCAGCGACTTTTTCTTGT
TCTCAGACCTCAAAAGGATGCTCGCAGGGAAAAAATTTGGCTGCAATGAAGAGGTGATCGCCGAAACTGA
GGCCTATTTTGAGGCAAAACCGAAGGAGTACTACCAAAATGGTATCAAAAAATTGGAAGGTCGTTATAAT
CGTTGTATCGCTCTTGAAGGGAACTATGTTGAATAAGCGGCCGCCACCGCGGTGGAGGGGAATTCCCATG
TCAGCCGTTAAGTGTTCCTGTGTCACTCAAAATTGCTTTGAGAGGCTCTAAGGGCTTCTCAGTGCGTTAC
ATCCCTGGCTTGTTGTCCACAACCGTTAAACCTTAAAAGCTTTAAAAGCCTTATATATTCTTTTTTTTCT
TATAAAACTTAAAACCTTAGAGGCTATTTAAGTTGCTGATTTATATTAATTTTATTGTTCAAACATGAGA
GCTTAGTACGTGAAACATGAGAGCTTAGTACGTTAGCCATGAGAGCTTAGTACGTTAGCCATGAGGGTTT
AGTTCGTTAAACATGAGAGCTTAGTACGTTAAACATGAGAGCTTAGTACGTGAAACATGAGAGCTTAGTA
CGTACTATCAACAGGTTGAACTGCTGATCTTCAGATCCTCTACGCCGGACGCATCGTGGCCGGATCAATT
CCGTGATAGGTGGGCTGCCCTTCCTGGTTGGCTTGGTTTCATCAGCCATCCGCTTGCCCTCATCTGTTAC
GCCGGCGGTAGCCGGCCAGCCTCGCAGAGCAGGATTCCCGTTGAGCACCGCCAGGTGCGAATAAGGGACA
GTGAAGAAGGAACACCCGCTCGCGGGTGGGCCTACTTCACCTATCCTGCCCGGCTGACGCCGTTGGATAC
ACCAAGGAAAGTCTACACGAACCCTTTGGCAAAATCCTGTATATCGTGCGAAAAAGGATGGATATACCGA
AAAAATCGCTATAATGACCCCGAAGCAGGGTTATGCAGCGGAAAACGGAATTGATCCCCCTCGAATTGAC
GCGTAACCAGCAATAGACATAAGCGGCTATTTAACGACCCTGCCCTGAACCGACGACCGGGTCGAATTTG
CTTTCGAATTTCTGCCATTCATCCGCTTATTATCACTTATTCAGGCGTAGCAACCAGGCGTTTAAGGGCA
CCAATAACTGCCTTAAAAAAATTACGCCCCGCCCTGCCACTCATCGCAGTACTGTTGTAATTCATTAAGC
ATTCTGCCGACATGGAAGCCATCACAAACGGCATGATGAACCTGAATCGCCAGCGGCATCAGCACCTTGT
CGCCTTGCGTATAATATTTGCCCATGGTGAAAACGGGGGCGAAGAAGTTGTCCATATTGGCCACGTTTAA
ATCAAAACTGGTGAAACTCACCCAGGGATTGGCTGAGACGAAAAACATATTCTCAATAAACCCTTTAGGG
AAATAGGCCAGGTTTTCACCGTAACACGCCACATCTTGCGAATATATGTGTAGAAACTGCCGGAAATCGT
CGTGGTATTCACTCCAGAGCGATGAAAACGTTTCAGTTTGCTCATGGAAAACGGTGTAACAAGGGTGAAC
ACTATCCCATATCACCAGCTCACCGTCTTTCATTGCCATACGTAATTCCGGATGAGCATTCATCAGGCGG
GCAAGAATGTGAATAAAGGCCGGATAAAACTTGTGCTTATTTTTCTTTACGGTCTTTAAAAAGGCCGTAA
TATCCAGCTGAACGGTCTGGTTATAGGTACATTGAGCAACTGACTGAAATGCCTCAAAATGTTCTTTACG
ATGCCATTGGGATATATCAACGGTGGTATATCCAGTGATTTTTTTCTCCATACTCTTCCTTTTTCAATAT
TATTGAAGCATTTATCAGGGTTATTGTCTCATGAGCGGATACATATTTGAATGTATTTAGAAAAATAAAC
AAATAGGGGTTCCGCGCACATTTCCCCGAAAAGTGCCACCTGACGTCTAAGAAACCATTATTATCATGAC
ATTAACCTATAAAAATAGGCGTATCACGAGGCCCTTTCGTCACGCGTCCTCGGTACCTAACAGGTTGGAT
GATAAGTCCCCGGTCTTCGTATGCCGTCTTCTGCTTGGCGCGCCCTCGAGCAATTGCCGACCGAATTTTT
ATGTCGTAAAGAGGGGCTTTGCAGGGGGTGGACTCAGAAAGATGAGAATAGATGACTATTGTAGTTGAAA
CACATAGAAAGTTGCTGATATACAGACCGATACGCATATCGGGATGAACCATGAGTACGTTCTTTTCTCA
AAAAACATAAATATTCGAAAAGAGATGCAATAAATTAAGGAGAGGTTATAGTTTTAAATGATGAAAAGAA
ATATTTAGGGAAGATTGTTTCGACGCGAATTGTTGATCTGGAAAATGATCACCTTATCGGACAAGCTTTA
AAATAGGAGGATATAAAAAT
Features (pLannotate 1.2.2; 10 found; start..end, strand, type, name):
      1..861     +  CDS            AmpR: β-lactamase; bla; confers resistance to ampicillin, carbenicillin, and related antibiotics
    898..1611    +  CDS            superfolder GFP: GFP variant that folds robustly even when fused to poorly folded proteins (Pédelacq et al., 2006)
   1671..1757    +  terminator     rrnB T1 terminator: Escherichia coli rrnB; transcription terminator T1 from the E. coli rrnB gene
   1849..1876    +  terminator     rrnB T2 terminator: transcription terminator T2 from the E. coli rrnB gene
   3116..3137    -  misc_feature   MCS (fragment): pBluescript multiple cloning site
   3149..3537    -  rep_origin     R6K γ ori: γ replication origin from E. coli plasmid R6K; requires the R6K initiator protein pi for replication
   3574..3619    -  CDS            traJ (fragment): oriT-recognizing protein; traJ
   3652..3761    -  oriT           oriT: incP origin of transfer
   4082..4741    -  CDS            CmR: chloramphenicol acetyltransferase; cat; confers resistance to chloramphenicol
   4742..4846    -  promoter       AmpR promoter: bla
