[The description below was written by a language model from this plasmid's Addgene catalogue record and pLannotate feature annotations shown in this document.]
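Description:
pGT-Kh2 is a 5,340 bp bacterial donor plasmid from the MAGIC (metagenomic engineering) system, designed to be mobilized by conjugation from an E. coli donor into diverse recipient bacteria, where a Himar transposon delivers a selectable and fluorescent payload into the recipient genome. It replicates from the R6K γ origin, which depends on the pi initiator protein supplied in trans. The plasmid is therefore propagated at low copy in a pir-expressing host such as Pir1 and behaves as a suicide vector in recipients that lack pi. An incP-type oriT, accompanied by a short traJ fragment, allows transfer by a compatible conjugation machinery provided by the donor strain. Maintenance is selected with chloramphenicol, through a cat gene driven by a bla promoter, and with ampicillin.

The payload is a synthetic 1,614 bp cassette in which the β-lactamase coding sequence is followed closely by superfolder GFP on the same strand, and the pair is closed off by the rrnB T1 and T2 terminators. This arrangement suggests co-transcription, so that transconjugants gain both carbenicillin/ampicillin resistance and green fluorescence for selection or sorting. The catalogue entry places this cargo within a Himar mariner transposon, but the automated feature table does not annotate the transposon inverted repeats, the transposase gene or the promoter driving the payload. A stretch of more than 1 kb between the terminators and the R6K origin is left unannotated, so these elements cannot be located from the record. The construct is intended for in situ genetic modification of complex microbial communities such as the mammalian gut microbiome.
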