Addgene plasmid #122587: pGT-Kh2
Purpose: MAGIC donor plasmid (Himar transposon with beta-lactamase/sfGFP payload)
Depositing lab: Harris Wang. Depositing organization: Columbia University. Publication: Metagenomic engineering of the mammalian gut microbiome in situ. Ronda C, Chen SP, Cabral V, Yaung SJ, Wang HH. Nat Methods. 2019 Feb;16(2):167-170. doi: 10.1038/s41592-018-0301-y. Epub 2019 Jan 14. PubMed 30643213.
Backbone
  Vector backbone: pGT-Kh2
  Total vector size (bp): 5340
  Vector type: Bacterial Expression, Synthetic Biology
Growth in bacteria
  Bacterial resistance: Chloramphenicol and Ampicillin, 25 & 100 μg/mL
  Growth temperature: 37°C
  Growth strain: Pir1
  Copy number: Low Copy
Gene/Insert
  Gene/Insert name: beta-lactamase/sfGFP
  Species: Synthetic
  Insert size (bp): 1614
  Cloning method: Gibson Cloning
  Sequencing primers: 5′ GGGTGGACTCAGAAAGATGAGA; 3′ GGCCGTTGCTTCGCAACGTT
Terms and licenses: Academic/Nonprofit Terms; Industry Terms: Not Available to Industry
Depositor comments: See supplemental tables of the referenced paper for more information on each plasmid.
How to cite: pGT-Kh2 was a gift from Harris Wang (Addgene plasmid # 122587 ; http://n2t.net/addgene:122587 ; RRID:Addgene_122587)
